Addgene plasmid #127726: pDSM-5a-Phta1-ITE-Tvma2
Purpose: Yeast pathway position 1. ITE transcription unit with the HTA1 promoter and VMA2 terminator.
Depositing lab: Christopher Voigt. Depositing organization: Massachusetts Institute of Technology. Publication: Iterative algorithm-guided design of massive strain libraries, applied to itaconic acid production in yeast. Young EM, Zhao Z, Gielesen BEM, Wu L, Benjamin Gordon D, Roubos JA, Voigt CA. Metab Eng. 2018 Jul;48:33-43. doi: 10.1016/j.ymben.2018.05.002. Epub 2018 May 9. PubMed 29753070.
Backbone
  Vector backbone: pDSM-5a
  Vector type: Yeast Expression, Synthetic Biology
Growth in bacteria
  Bacterial resistance: Kanamycin, 50 μg/mL
  Growth temperature: 37°C
  Growth strain: DH5alpha
  Copy number: High Copy
Gene/Insert
  Gene/Insert name: itaconate transporter from A. terreus (alt name: ITE)
  Species: Aspergillus terreus
  Insert size (bp): 1228
  GenBank ID: MH366509.1
  Promoter: Phta1
  Cloning method: Restriction Enzyme; 5′ cloning site BsaI (destroyed during cloning); 3′ cloning site BsaI (destroyed during cloning)
  Sequencing primers: 5′ AAGCGACTTCCAATCGCTTTGC; 3′ AAAGCAAAGGAAGGAGAGAAC
Terms and licenses: Academic/Nonprofit Terms; Industry Terms: Not Available to Industry
Depositor comments: ITE transcription unit with pathway position 1 homology arms, compatible with 5' ChrXV homology arm (5int) and 3' position 2 homology arm. Sequencing primers are also the primers for amplifying DNA for integration into the S. cerevisiae genome.
How to cite: pDSM-5a-Phta1-ITE-Tvma2 was a gift from Christopher Voigt (Addgene plasmid # 127726 ; http://n2t.net/addgene:127726 ; RRID:Addgene_127726)
