[The description below was written by a language model from this plasmid's Addgene catalogue record and pLannotate feature annotations shown in this document.]
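Description:
pDSM-5a-Phta1-ITE-Tvma2 is a synthetic-biology part plasmid from a modular toolkit for assembling multigene pathways in Saccharomyces cerevisiae, developed for building large strain libraries for itaconic acid production. It is built on the pDSM-5a backbone and is maintained in E. coli as a high-copy plasmid through a ColE1/pUC-type origin, with selection by a kanamycin resistance gene (aph(3')-Ia) driven by a fragment of the bla promoter. The feature table shows no yeast origin of replication or yeast selectable marker, which fits its role as a storage and template vector rather than a plasmid that replicates in yeast. Fragments of the rrnB T1 and T2 terminators, a 5S rRNA segment and a lacZα remnant are annotated in the backbone.

The payload is a single transcription unit in which the itaconate transporter of Aspergillus terreus (ITE, about 1.2 kb) is placed under the yeast HTA1 promoter and followed by the VMA2 terminator. It was assembled through BsaI sites that were destroyed during cloning, consistent with a Golden Gate-style approach. The unit is flanked by "pathway position 1" homology arms that are compatible with a 5' chromosome XV integration arm on one side and the position 2 unit on the other. The cassette is amplified by PCR from the plasmid and combined with neighbouring pathway units for integration into the yeast genome by homologous recombination. The automated annotation does not label the promoter, coding sequence, terminator or arms. It does mark two minimal FRT sites in opposite orientations bracketing the roughly 2.1 kb region where the cassette presumably lies, and the record does not explain their role.
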