Features (pLannotate 1.2.2; 10 found; start..end, strand, type, name):
    117..150     +  protein_bind   FRT (minimal): supports FLP-mediated excision but not integration (Turan and Bode, 2011) FLP recombinase from the Saccharomyces cerevisiae 2μ plasmid
   2241..2274    -  protein_bind   FRT (minimal): supports FLP-mediated excision but not integration (Turan and Bode, 2011) FLP recombinase from the Saccharomyces cerevisiae 2μ plasmid
   2318..2358    -  terminator     rrnB T1 terminator (fragment): transcription terminator T1 from the E. coli rrnB gene
   2360..2475    -  ncRNA          5S rRNA: Accession: RF00001 - 5S ribosomal RNA
   2506..2530    +  CDS            KanR (fragment): aminoglycoside phosphotransferase; aph(3')-Ia; confers resistance to kanamycin in bacteria or G418 (Geneticin®) in eukaryotes
   2560..2656    +  promoter       AmpR promoter (fragment): bla
   2659..3468    +  CDS            KanR: aminoglycoside phosphotransferase; aph(3')-Ia; confers resistance to kanamycin in bacteria or G418 (Geneticin®) in eukaryotes
   3590..4178    +  rep_origin     ori: high-copy-number ColE1/pMB1/pBR322/pUC origin of replication
   4403..4420    +  terminator     rrnB T2 terminator (fragment): transcription terminator T2 from the E. coli rrnB gene
   4445..4464    -  CDS            lacZα (fragment): LacZα fragment of β-galactosidase; lacZ fragment
>Addgene plasmid #127726 | pDSM-5a-Phta1-ITE-Tvma2 | addgene full sequence | sequence record 254028 | Addgene NGS Result
TATCAAAATTATACATGTCAACGATAATACAAAATATAATACAAACTATAAGATGTTATCAGTATTTATT
ATGCATTTAGAATAAATTTTGTGTCGCCCTTATTCGACTCACTATAGAAGTTCCTATTCTCTAGAAAGTA
TAGGAACTTCACTTCATTTTAAAGCAAAGGAAGGAGAGAACAGAGGAGTACTTGTACGTTCGATGGGCAA
GAGGTGTGTTCCTTGATCTTTTTCTTTTTTTTTTTTCAATTACGGATTATGCATATATAGGTGGGTATAC
GTACGTAAAAAAACAAAAACACACATGTAGACATCTATATACGTTTAAAAAAGCTTTAGATTCAGATCTT
TGGGTTTTACAAAAAAAAAACGGACAAAATAAAAAAAGCCTTTTTCTTCAGCAACCGTCCTTTTATTGTG
GACAGGTACACAATGGGAACAAGTAGATCAAAGTGTGGAATAAACCAGCAACGTAGGTGTTCAAACAGTT
GAAAGAACCCATCAAACCCCAACCAGCAAAGAAAGCAGCAATGATTGGAACAACCATGTCACCCTTGTCC
TCTTGCAAAGTCCAACCGTAGATCAAAGTACCAGCTGGCAAGACAGCAAACAAAGTGATCAAACCAGAGT
GCAATCTGTCTTGAGGTAATCTGAAACCTCTCTTGACAATGTATCTTCTGACGGTTCTGTCAGACAATTT
ACCACCAACCAAAGAACCAATCAAGAAACCAGCACCTGGAGCCAAGTAGAATAAACCGGAAACCAAAGCG
GTGGTCAAATGGAATCTGGAGTTGAAGATAGCTCTGGCAGAAGTCAAGATGGAGTATTGAGTGATGGCCA
ACAAACCACAACACAAATCAGCCAAAAAGACATTTGGGTAAACCCATTGCTTCAAGACATCGGTTGGAGA
GAACTTGGAGATGATGGTGACCAAAGTGGTTGGCTTGAAAGCAGTAGAAACCTTTTCAGAGTTACCTTCG
ATCTTTGGGAAGAATAATAGAGACAAAACCAAACCTAAACCAGACATACCCAATTGTAACCAGAAGATAA
CTCTCCAGGAGGTGAAAGTGACAATGACACCACCGACACATGGACCAATGGCTGGACCGGATAGAGTACC
AGCCATGAAGAAACCGACAGCAGTACCTCTGTAAACTGGTTCAAAGATATCAGCCAAGACGGTTTGACCG
GAAACCATGAAAGAAGTACCGGTCAAGCCAGACAAGACACGGAAAGCAATGAACATTTCTTCGTTGATGG
CAGCAGCAGTACCAGCAGAACAGGCACACAACATGGAGATGGCCAAGTTGTAAGAGGTTCTTCTACCAAC
CAATTTGTTCATTGGACCCCAGATCAAAGAAGAGTAACCCATGGCAACCAAAACACCAGCGTTGGAAATG
TTAATGGTTTCGACGGTCATATCGAATTCGTTAGCAATTTCTGGAGCAGCTGGCAACAAACAGGTGGAGG
AGAAAGTGACAACCAAAGTCATCCAGGAAACAACGAAAGTGATAACACACTTTCTCCATAATGGAATGTC
ACGACCCTTCTTTTCAGGTTCGTTTTGACCAGAACCTTCAGTGGTGGTGGTTGGGTTTGGAGATTCAGTG
TCACCGTGACCCATTTTATATTTTATATGTATGAAATTTGTTTGTTTTGAAGTTGTTTATTCACTGAGAA
ATAACCAAATCCGTATGATGATGTAGTATCAAGAAGAGAAGTACAGATTGGAAGTAAATAGATGATGGTT
CAACAAGACCAGAAAATCTACAAGCTGATTAGGAGACTTATTTATATATTTTTTAGGTCAAGACTTATTG
CTAGTATTTACGATCCACTGGCTGGCTTCGTGAACGGGGAAGGGGGTGAGAAAAGATTTTGAAATCAACA
AAGTGGGCAATAACAAATAACAGCATGAGAAACCACATATCTCTACGGGCGTTTCTTCAACAACGACGAG
TTAACTATTGTGCTCTTTTTTTGAGCCACCAAATACACTCCATTCCAATAGCTTCGCACAGTGAGGCGAA
AATTTTGGAACAGCGCTAATGAATTATTTGTGAGCTCGGCGAGTTCAAATTTGAAGAAAACGCGGTTGGG
TCGTTAACTATGGTTAGACGCTCAATGTCGCCCGAAAGGGAAGGCTGTTCTCACTTTTTCGCGCGTTGCA
CCCTTTGCACAAACGCCTGTGGGTGTGGTACTGGATATGCAAAGCGATTGGAAGTCGCTTCCCCACTTCA
GAAGTTCCTATACTTTCTAGAGAATAGGAACTTCACTATAGAGTCGAATAAGGGCGACACCCCCTAATTA
GCCCGGGCGAAAGGCCCAGTCTTTCGACTGAGCCTTTCGTTTTATTTGATGCCTGGCAGTTCCCTACTCT
CGCATGGGGAGTCCCCACACTACCATCGGCGCTACGGCGTTTCACTTCTGAGTTCGGCATGGGGTCAGGT
GGGACCACCGCGCTACTGCCGCCAGGCAAACAAGGGGTGTTATGAGCCATATTCAGGTATAAATGGGCTC
GCGATAATGTTCAGAATTGGTTAATTGGTTGTAACACTGACCCCTATTTGTTTATTTTTCTAAATACATT
CAAATATGTATCCGCTCATGAGACAATAACCCTGATAAATGCTTCAATAATATTGAAAAAGGAAGAATAT
GAGCCATATTCAACGGGAAACGTCGAGGCCGCGATTAAATTCCAACATGGATGCTGATTTATATGGGTAT
AAATGGGCTCGCGATAATGTCGGGCAATCAGGTGCGACAATCTATCGCTTGTATGGGAAGCCCGATGCGC
CAGAGTTGTTTCTGAAACATGGCAAAGGTAGCGTTGCCAATGATGTTACAGATGAGATGGTCAGACTAAA
CTGGCTGACGGAATTTATGCCACTTCCGACCATCAAGCATTTTATCCGTACTCCTGATGATGCATGGTTA
CTCACCACTGCGATCCCCGGAAAAACAGCGTTCCAGGTATTAGAAGAATATCCTGATTCAGGTGAAAATA
TTGTTGATGCGCTGGCAGTGTTCCTGCGCCGGTTGCACTCGATTCCTGTTTGTAATTGTCCTTTTAACAG
CGATCGCGTATTTCGCCTCGCTCAGGCGCAATCACGAATGAATAACGGTTTGGTTGATGCGAGTGATTTT
GATGACGAGCGTAATGGCTGGCCTGTTGAACAAGTCTGGAAAGAAATGCATAAACTTTTGCCATTCTCAC
CGGATTCAGTCGTCACTCATGGTGATTTCTCACTTGATAACCTTATTTTTGACGAGGGGAAATTAATAGG
TTGTATTGATGTTGGACGAGTCGGAATCGCAGACCGATACCAGGATCTTGCCATCCTATGGAACTGCCTC
GGTGAGTTTTCTCCTTCATTACAGAAACGGCTTTTTCAAAAATATGGTATTGATAATCCTGATATGAATA
AATTGCAATTTCATTTGATGCTCGATGAGTTTTTCTAAGCAGAGCATTACGCTGACTTGACGGGACGGCG
CAAGCTCATGACCAAAATCCCTTAACGTGAGTTACGCGCGCGTCGTTCCACTGAGCGTCAGACCCCGTAG
AAAAGATCAAAGGATCTTCTTGAGATCCTTTTTTTCTGCGCGTAATCTGCTGCTTGCAAACAAAAAAACC
ACCGCTACCAGCGGTGGTTTGTTTGCCGGATCAAGAGCTACCAACTCTTTTTCCGAAGGTAACTGGCTTC
AGCAGAGCGCAGATACCAAATACTGTTCTTCTAGTGTAGCCGTAGTTAGCCCACCACTTCAAGAACTCTG
TAGCACCGCCTACATACCTCGCTCTGCTAATCCTGTTACCAGTGGCTGCTGCCAGTGGCGATAAGTCGTG
TCTTACCGGGTTGGACTCAAGACGATAGTTACCGGATAAGGCGCAGCGGTCGGGCTGAACGGGGGGTTCG
TGCACACAGCCCAGCTTGGAGCGAACGACCTACACCGAACTGAGATACCTACAGCGTGAGCTATGAGAAA
GCGCCACGCTTCCCGAAGGGAGAAAGGCGGACAGGTATCCGGTAAGCGGCAGGGTCGGAACAGGAGAGCG
CACGAGGGAGCTTCCAGGGGGAAACGCCTGGTATCTTTATAGTCCTGTCGGGTTTCGCCACCTCTGACTT
GAGCGTCGATTTTTGTGATGCTCGTCAGGGGGGCGGAGCCTATGGAAAAACGCCAGCAACGCGGCCTTTT
TACGGTTCCTGGCCTTTTGCTGGCCTTTTGCTCACATGTTCTTTCCTGCGTTATCCCCTGATTCTGTGGA
TAACCGTATTACCGCCTTTGAGTGAGCTGATACCGCTCGCCGCAGCCGAACGACCGAGCGCAGCGAGTCA
GTGAGCGAGGAAGCGGAAGGCGAGAGTAGGGAACTGCCAGGCATCAAACTAAGCAGAAGGCCCCTGACGG
ATGGCCTTTTTGCGTTTCTACAAACTCTTTCTGTGTTGTAAAACGACGGCCAGTCTTAAGCTCGGGCCCC
CTGGGCGGTTCTGATAACGAGTAATCGTTAATCCGCAAATAACGTAAAAACCCGCTTCGGCGGGTTTTTT
TATGGGGGGAGTTTAGGGAAAGAGCATTTGTCAGAATATTTAAGGGCGCCTGTCACTTTGCTTGATATAT
GAGAATTATTTAACCTTATAAATGAGAAAAAAGCAACGCACTTTAAATAAGATACGTTGCTTTTTCGATT
GATGAACACCTATAATTAAACTATTCATCTATTATTTATGATTTTTTGTATATACAATATTTCTAGTTTG
TTAAAGAGAATTAAGAAAATAAATCTCGAAAATAATAAAGGGAAAATCAGTTTTTGA
